LOCUS       Exported 7660 bp ds-DNA circular SYN 12-MAY-2021
DEFINITION  Express NMNAT2.
ACCESSION   .
VERSION     .
KEYWORDS    AV4-EF1-NMNAT2
SOURCE      synthetic DNA construct
  ORGANISM  synthetic DNA construct
REFERENCE   1 (bases 1 to 7660)
  TITLE     22027994
REFERENCE   2 (bases 1 to 7660)
  AUTHORS   .
  TITLE     Direct Submission
  JOURNAL   Exported May 12, 2021 from SnapGene Server 1.1.58
            http://www.snapgene.com
FEATURES             Location/Qualifiers
     source          1..7660
                     /organism="synthetic DNA construct"
                     /mol_type="other DNA"
     promoter        187..1365
                     /label=EF-1-alpha promoter
                     /note="strong constitutive promoter for human elongation
                     factor EF-1-alpha"
     intron          418..1356
                     /label=EF-1-alpha intron A
                     /note="intron upstream of the start codon of human
                     EF-1-alpha"
     primer_bind     1313..1333
                     /label=EF1a-F
                     /note="Human elongation factor-1a promoter, forward primer"
     CDS             1387..1413
                     /codon_start=1
                     /product="HA (human influenza hemagglutinin) epitope tag"
                     /label=HA
                     /translation="YPYDVPDYA"
     misc_feature    2353..2926
                     /label=IRES
                     /note="internal ribosome entry site (IRES) of the
                     encephalomyocarditis virus (EMCV)"
     misc_feature    2376..2928
                     /label=IRES
                     /note="internal ribosome entry site (IRES) of the
                     encephalomyocarditis virus (EMCV)"
     primer_bind     complement(2520..2537)
                     /label=IRES reverse
                     /note="IRES internal ribosome entry site, reverse primer.
                     Also called pCDH-rev"
     primer_bind     2747..2766
                     /label=IRES-F
                     /note="IRES internal ribosome entry site, forward primer"
     CDS             2946..3665
                     /codon_start=1
                     /product="the original enhanced GFP (Yang et al., 1996)"
                     /label=EGFP
                     /note="mammalian codon-optimized"
                     /translation="MVSKGEELFTGVVPILVELDGDVNGHKFSVSGEGEGDATYGKLTL
                     KFICTTGKLPVPWPTLVTTLTYGVQCFSRYPDHMKQHDFFKSAMPEGYVQERTIFFKDD
                     GNYKTRAEVKFEGDTLVNRIELKGIDFKEDGNILGHKLEYNYNSHNVYIMADKQKNGIK
                     VNFKIRHNIEDGSVQLADHYQQNTPIGDGPVLLPDNHYLSTQSALSKDPNEKRDHMVLL
                     EFVTAAGITLGMDELYK"
     CDS             2946..3662
                     /codon_start=1
                     /product="enhanced GFP"
                     /label=EGFP
                     /translation="MVSKGEELFTGVVPILVELDGDVNGHKFSVSGEGEGDATYGKLTL
                     KFICTTGKLPVPWPTLVTTLTYGVQCFSRYPDHMKQHDFFKSAMPEGYVQERTIFFKDD
                     GNYKTRAEVKFEGDTLVNRIELKGIDFKEDGNILGHKLEYNYNSHNVYIMADKQKNGIK
                     VNFKIRHNIEDGSVQLADHYQQNTPIGDGPVLLPDNHYLSTQSALSKDPNEKRDHMVLL
                     EFVTAAGITLGMDELYK"
     primer_bind     complement(2991..3012)
                     /label=EGFP-N
                     /note="EGFP, reverse primer"
     primer_bind     complement(3252..3271)
                     /label=EXFP-R
                     /note="For distinguishing EGFP variants, reverse primer"
     primer_bind     3599..3620
                     /label=EGFP-C
                     /note="EGFP, forward primer"
     primer_bind     complement(3771..3790)
                     /label=Bglob-pA-R
                     /note="Rabbit beta-globin polyA region, reverse primer"
     polyA_signal    3836..3891
                     /label=-beta-globin poly(A) signal
                     /note="rabbit beta-globin polyadenylation signal (Gil and
                     Proudfoot, 1987)"
     primer_bind     complement(3890..3909)
                     /label=rbglobpA-R
                     /note="Rabbit beta-globin polyA, reverse primer. Also
                     called rb-glob-pA-term-R"
     repeat_region   4301..4430
                     /label=AAV2 ITR
     promoter        complement(4501..4519)
                     /label=SP6 promoter
                     /note="promoter for bacteriophage SP6 RNA polymerase"
     primer_bind     complement(4502..4519)
                     /label=SP6
                     /note="SP6 promoter, forward primer"
     primer_bind     complement(4537..4553)
                     /label=M13 rev
                     /note="common sequencing primer, one of multiple similar
                     variants"
     primer_bind     complement(4537..4553)
                     /label=M13 Reverse
                     /note="In lacZ gene. Also called M13-rev"
     primer_bind     complement(4550..4572)
                     /label=M13/pUC Reverse
                     /note="In lacZ gene"
     protein_bind    4561..4577
                     /label=lac operator
                     /bound_moiety="lac repressor encoded by lacI"
                     /note="The lac repressor binds to the lac operator to
                     inhibit transcription in E. coli. This inhibition can be
                     relieved by adding lactose or
                     isopropyl-beta-D-thiogalactopyranoside (IPTG)."
     promoter        complement(4585..4615)
                     /label=lac promoter
                     /note="promoter for the E. coli lac operon"
     protein_bind    4630..4651
                     /label=CAP binding site
                     /bound_moiety="E. coli catabolite activator protein"
                     /note="CAP binding activates transcription in the presence
                     of cAMP."
     primer_bind     complement(4768..4785)
                     /label=L4440
                     /note="L4440 vector, forward primer"
     rep_origin      complement(4939..5527)
                     /direction=LEFT
                     /label=ori
                     /note="high-copy-number ColE1/pMB1/pBR322/pUC origin of
                     replication"
     primer_bind     complement(5019..5038)
                     /label=pBR322ori-F
                     /note="pBR322 origin, forward primer"
     CDS             complement(5698..6558)
                     /codon_start=1
                     /gene="bla"
                     /product="beta-lactamase"
                     /label=AmpR
                     /note="confers resistance to ampicillin, carbenicillin, and
                     related antibiotics"
                     /translation="MSIQHFRVALIPFFAAFCLPVFAHPETLVKVKDAEDQLGARVGYI
                     ELDLNSGKILESFRPEERFPMMSTFKVLLCGAVLSRIDAGQEQLGRRIHYSQNDLVEYS
                     PVTEKHLTDGMTVRELCSAAITMSDNTAANLLLTTIGGPKELTAFLHNMGDHVTRLDRW
                     EPELNEAIPNDERDTTMPVAMATTLRKLLTGELLTLASRQQLIDWMEADKVAGPLLRSA
                     LPAGWFIADKSGAGERGSRGIIAALGPDGKPSRIVVIYTTGSQATMDERNRQIAEIGAS
                     LIKHW"
     primer_bind     6321..6340
                     /label=Amp-R
                     /note="Ampicillin resistance gene, reverse primer"
     promoter        complement(6559..6663)
                     /gene="bla"
                     /label=AmpR promoter
     rep_origin      complement(6741..7196)
                     /direction=LEFT
                     /label=f1 ori
                     /note="f1 bacteriophage origin of replication; arrow
                     indicates direction of (+) strand synthesis"
     primer_bind     complement(6878..6899)
                     /label=F1ori-F
                     /note="F1 origin, forward primer"
     primer_bind     7090..7109
                     /label=F1ori-R
                     /note="F1 origin, reverse primer"
     primer_bind     7322..7344
                     /label=M13/pUC Forward
                     /note="In lacZ gene"
     primer_bind     7336..7353
                     /label=M13 Forward
                     /note="In lacZ gene. Also called M13-F20 or M13 (-21)
                     Forward"
     primer_bind     7337..7353
                     /label=M13 fwd
                     /note="common sequencing primer, one of multiple similar
                     variants"
     primer_bind     7360..7379
                     /label=T7
                     /note="T7 promoter, forward primer"
     promoter        7360..7378
                     /label=T7 promoter
                     /note="promoter for bacteriophage T7 RNA polymerase"
ORIGIN
        1 acgtgagtgt tttgcgacat tttgcgacac catgtggtca cgctgggtat ttaagcccga
       61 gtgagcacgc agggtctcca tacgcgccct gcagtttccc aagctttgca aagatggata
      121 aagttttaaa cagagaggaa tctttgcagc taatggacct tctaggtctt gaaaggagtg
      181 ggaattggct ccggtgcccg tcagtgggca gagcgcacat cgcccacagt ccccgagaag
      241 ttggggggag gggtcggcaa ttgaaccggt gcctagagaa ggtggcgcgg ggtaaactgg
      301 gaaagtgatg tcgtgtactg gctccgcctt tttcccgagg gtgggggaga accgtatata
      361 agtgcagtag tcgccgtgaa cgttcttttt cgcaacgggt ttgccgccag aacacaggta
      421 agtgccgtgt gtggttcccg cgggcctggc ctctttacgg gttatggccc ttgcgtgcct
      481 tgaattactt ccacctggct gcagtacgtg attcttgatc ccgagcttcg ggttggaagt
      541 gggtgggaga gttcgaggcc ttgcgcttaa ggagcccctt cgcctcgtgc ttgagttgag
      601 gcctggcctg ggcgctgggg ccgccgcgtg cgaatctggt ggcaccttcg cgcctgtctc
      661 gctgctttcg ataagtctct agccatttaa aatttttgat gacctgctgc gacgcttttt
      721 ttctggcaag atagtcttgt aaatgcgggc caagatctgc acactggtat ttcggttttt
      781 ggggccgcgg gcggcgacgg ggcccgtgcg tcccagcgca catgttcggc gaggcggggc
      841 ctgcgagcgc ggccaccgag aatcggacgg gggtagtctc aagctggccg gcctgctctg
      901 gtgcctggcc tcgcgccgcc gtgtatcgcc ccgccctggg cggcaaggct ggcccggtcg
      961 gcaccagttg cgtgagcgga aagatggccg cttcccggcc ctgctgcagg gagctcaaaa
     1021 tggaggacgc ggcgctcggg agagcgggcg ggtgagtcac ccacacaaag gaaaagggcc
     1081 tttccgtcct cagccgtcgc ttcatgtgac tccacggagt accgggcgcc gtccaggcac
     1141 ctcgattagt tctcgagctt ttggagtacg tcgtctttag gttgggggga ggggttttat
     1201 gcgatggagt ttccccacac tgagtgggtg gagactgaag ttaggccagc ttggcacttg
     1261 atgtaattct ccttggaatt tgcccttttt gagtttggat cttggttcat tctcaagcct
     1321 cagacagtgg ttcaaagttt ttttcttcca tttcaggtgt cgtgaggaat tggatccacc
     1381 atggcatacc catatgatgt ccccgactac gcgaccgaga ccaccaagac ccacgttatc
     1441 ttgctcgcct gcggcagctt caatcccatc accaaagggc acattcagat gtttgaaaga
     1501 gccagggatt atctgcacaa aactggaagg tttattgtga ttggcgggat tgtctcccct
     1561 gtccacgact cctatggaaa acagggcctc gtgtcaagcc ggcaccgtct catcatgtgt
     1621 cagctggccg tccagaattc tgattggatc agggtggacc cttgggagtg ctaccaggac
     1681 acctggcaga cgacctgcag cgtgttggaa caccaccggg acctcatgaa gagggtgact
     1741 ggctgcatcc tctccaatgt caacacacct tccatgacac ctgtgatcgg acagccacaa
     1801 aacgagaccc cccagcccat ttaccagaac agcaacgtgg ccaccaagcc cactgcagcc
     1861 aagatcttgg ggaaggtggg agaaagcctc agccggatct gctgtgtccg cccgccggtg
     1921 gagcgtttca cctttgtaga tgagaatgcc aatctgggca cggtgatgcg gtatgaagag
     1981 attgagctac ggatcctgct gctgtgtggt agtgacctgc tggagtcctt ctgcatccca
     2041 gggctctgga acgaggcaga tatggaggtg attgttggtg actttgggat tgtggtggtg
     2101 ccccgggatg cagccgacac agaccgaatc atgaatcact cctcaatact ccgcaaatac
     2161 aaaaacaaca tcatggtggt gaaggatgac atcaaccatc ccatgtctgt tgtcagctca
     2221 accaagagca ggctggccct gcagcatggg gacggccatg ttgtggatta cctgtcccag
     2281 ccggtcatcg actacatcct caaaagccag ctgtacatca atgcctccgg ctaggcggcc
     2341 gcaattgatc cgcccctctc cctccccccc ccctaacgtt actggccgaa gccgcttgga
     2401 ataaggccgg tgtgcgtttg tctatatgtt attttccacc atattgccgt cttttggcaa
     2461 tgtgagggcc cggaaacctg gccctgtctt cttgacgagc attcctaggg gtctttcccc
     2521 tctcgccaaa ggaatgcaag gtctgttgaa tgtcgtgaag gaagcagttc ctctggaagc
     2581 ttcttgaaga caaacaacgt ctgtagcgac cctttgcagg cagcggaacc ccccacctgg
     2641 cgacaggtgc ctctgcggcc aaaagccacg tgtataagat acacctgcaa aggcggcaca
     2701 accccagtgc cacgttgtga gttggatagt tgtggaaaga gtcaaatggc tctcctcaag
     2761 cgtattcaac aaggggctga aggatgccca gaaggtaccc cattgtatgg gatctgatct
     2821 ggggcctcgg tacacatgct ttacatgtgt ttagtcgagg ttaaaaaaac gtctaggccc
     2881 cccgaaccac ggggacgtgg ttttcctttg aaaaacacga tgataatatg gccacaagat
     2941 ccaccatggt gagcaagggc gaggagctgt tcaccggggt ggtgcccatc ctggtcgagc
     3001 tggacggcga cgtaaacggc cacaagttca gcgtgtccgg cgagggcgag ggcgatgcca
     3061 cctacggcaa gctgaccctg aagttcatct gcaccaccgg caagctgccc gtgccctggc
     3121 ccaccctcgt gaccaccctg acctacggcg tgcagtgctt cagccgctac cccgaccaca
     3181 tgaagcagca cgacttcttc aagtccgcca tgcccgaagg ctacgtccag gagcgcacca
     3241 tcttcttcaa ggacgacggc aactacaaga cccgcgccga ggtgaagttc gagggcgaca
     3301 ccctggtgaa ccgcatcgag ctgaagggca tcgacttcaa ggaggacggc aacatcctgg
     3361 ggcacaagct ggagtacaac tacaacagcc acaacgtcta tatcatggcc gacaagcaga
     3421 agaacggcat caaggtgaac ttcaagatcc gccacaacat cgaggacggc agcgtgcagc
     3481 tcgccgacca ctaccagcag aacaccccca tcggcgacgg ccccgtgctg ctgcccgaca
     3541 accactacct gagcacccag tccgccctga gcaaagaccc caacgagaag cgcgatcaca
     3601 tggtcctgct ggagttcgtg accgccgccg ggatcactct cggcatggac gagctgtaca
     3661 agtaagaatt catcgatcta gagcatgcaa ttcactcctc aggtgcaggc tgcctatcag
     3721 aaggtggtgg ctggtgtggc caatgccctg gctcacaaat accactgaga tctttttccc
     3781 tctgccaaaa attatgggga catcatgaag ccccttgagc atctgacttc tggctaataa
     3841 aggaaattta ttttcattgc aatagtgtgt tggaattttt tgtgtctctc actcggaagg
     3901 acatatggga gggcaaatca tttaaaacat cagaatgagt atttggttta gagtttggca
     3961 acatatgccc atatgctggc tgccatgaac aaaggttggc tataaagagg tcatcagtat
     4021 atgaaacagc cccctgctgt ccattcctta ttccatagaa aagccttgac ttgaggttag
     4081 atttttttta tattttgttt tgtgttattt ttttctttaa catccctaaa attttcctta
     4141 catgttttac tagccagatt tttcctcctc tcctgactac tcccagtcat agctgtccct
     4201 cttctcttat ggagatccct cgacctgcag cccaagctta ggcgcgttct agagcatggc
     4261 tacgtagata agtagcatgg cgggttaatc attaactaca aggaacccct agtgatggag
     4321 ttggccactc cctctctgcg cgctcgctcg ctcactgagg ccgggcgacc aaaggtcgcc
     4381 cgacgcccgg gctttgcccg ggcggcctca gtgagcgagc gagcgcgcag ggttcgaaat
     4441 cgataagctt ggatcgatcc ggagagctcg tcgacggcgc gccatgcata gcttgagtat
     4501 tctatagtgt cacctaaata gcttggcgta atcatggtca tagctgtttc ctgtgtgaaa
     4561 ttgttatccg ctcacaattc cacacaacat acgagccgga agcataaagt gtaaagcctg
     4621 gggtgcctaa tgagtgagct aactcacatt aattgcgttg cgctcactgc ccgctttcca
     4681 gtcgggaaac ctgtcgtgcc agctgcatta atgaatcggc caacgcgcgg ggagaggcgg
     4741 tttgcgtatt gggcgctctt ccgcttcctc gctcactgac tcgctgcgct cggtcgttcg
     4801 gctgcggcga gcggtatcag ctcactcaaa ggcggtaata cggttatcca cagaatcagg
     4861 ggataacgca ggaaagaaca tgtgagcaaa aggccagcaa aaggccagga accgtaaaaa
     4921 ggccgcgttg ctggcgtttt tccataggct ccgcccccct gacgagcatc acaaaaatcg
     4981 acgctcaagt cagaggtggc gaaacccgac aggactataa agataccagg cgtttccccc
     5041 tggaagctcc ctcgtgcgct ctcctgttcc gaccctgccg cttaccggat acctgtccgc
     5101 ctttctccct tcgggaagcg tggcgctttc tcatagctca cgctgtaggt atctcagttc
     5161 ggtgtaggtc gttcgctcca agctgggctg tgtgcacgaa ccccccgttc agcccgaccg
     5221 ctgcgcctta tccggtaact atcgtcttga gtccaacccg gtaagacacg acttatcgcc
     5281 actggcagca gccactggta acaggattag cagagcgagg tatgtaggcg gtgctacaga
     5341 gttcttgaag tggtggccta actacggcta cactagaaga acagtatttg gtatctgcgc
     5401 tctgctgaag ccagttacct tcggaaaaag agttggtagc tcttgatccg gcaaacaaac
     5461 caccgctggt agcggtggtt tttttgtttg caagcagcag attacgcgca gaaaaaaagg
     5521 atctcaagaa gatcctttga tcttttctac ggggtctgac gctcagtgga acgaaaactc
     5581 acgttaaggg attttggtca tgagattatc aaaaaggatc ttcacctaga tccttttaaa
     5641 ttaaaaatga agttttaaat caatctaaag tatatatgag taaacttggt ctgacagtta
     5701 ccaatgctta atcagtgagg cacctatctc agcgatctgt ctatttcgtt catccatagt
     5761 tgcctgactc cccgtcgtgt agataactac gatacgggag ggcttaccat ctggccccag
     5821 tgctgcaatg ataccgcgag acccacgctc accggctcca gatttatcag caataaacca
     5881 gccagccgga agggccgagc gcagaagtgg tcctgcaact ttatccgcct ccatccagtc
     5941 tattaattgt tgccgggaag ctagagtaag tagttcgcca gttaatagtt tgcgcaacgt
     6001 tgttgccatt gctacaggca tcgtggtgtc acgctcgtcg tttggtatgg cttcattcag
     6061 ctccggttcc caacgatcaa ggcgagttac atgatccccc atgttgtgca aaaaagcggt
     6121 tagctccttc ggtcctccga tcgttgtcag aagtaagttg gccgcagtgt tatcactcat
     6181 ggttatggca gcactgcata attctcttac tgtcatgcca tccgtaagat gcttttctgt
     6241 gactggtgag tactcaacca agtcattctg agaatagtgt atgcggcgac cgagttgctc
     6301 ttgcccggcg tcaatacggg ataataccgc gccacatagc agaactttaa aagtgctcat
     6361 cattggaaaa cgttcttcgg ggcgaaaact ctcaaggatc ttaccgctgt tgagatccag
     6421 ttcgatgtaa cccactcgtg cacccaactg atcttcagca tcttttactt tcaccagcgt
     6481 ttctgggtga gcaaaaacag gaaggcaaaa tgccgcaaaa aagggaataa gggcgacacg
     6541 gaaatgttga atactcatac tcttcctttt tcaatattat tgaagcattt atcagggtta
     6601 ttgtctcatg agcggataca tatttgaatg tatttagaaa aataaacaaa taggggttcc
     6661 gcgcacattt ccccgaaaag tgccacctga tgcggtgtga aataccgcac agatgcgtaa
     6721 ggagaaaata ccgcatcagg aaattgtaag cgttaatatt ttgttaaaat tcgcgttaaa
     6781 tttttgttaa atcagctcat tttttaacca ataggccgaa atcggcaaaa tcccttataa
     6841 atcaaaagaa tagaccgaga tagggttgag tgttgttcca gtttggaaca agagtccact
     6901 attaaagaac gtggactcca acgtcaaagg nnnnnnnnnn nnnnnnnnnn nnnnnnnnnn
     6961 nnnnnnnnnn nnnnnnnnnt nnnnnnnnnn nnnnnnnnnn nnnnnnnnnn nnnnnnnnnn
     7021 nnnnnnnnnn nnnnnnnnnn nnnnnnnnnn nnnnnnnnnn nnnnnnnnnn ngnnnnnnnn
     7081 nnnnnnnnnn nnnnnnnnnn nnnnnnnnnn nnnnnnnnnn nnnnnnnnnn nnnnnnnnnn
     7141 nnnnnnnnnn nnnnnnnnnn nnnnnnnnnn nnnnnnnnnn nnnnnnnnnn nnnnnnccat
     7201 tcgccattca ggctgcgcaa ctgttgggaa gggcgatcgg tgcgggcctc ttcgctatta
     7261 cgccagctgg cgaaaggggg atgtgctgca aggcgattaa gttgggtaac gccagggttt
     7321 tcccagtcac gacgttgtaa aacgacggcc agtgaattgt aatacgactc actatagggc
     7381 gaattgggcc cggcgcgccg acgcgcatgc tcctctagct agactcgagg aattcggtac
     7441 cccctgcgcg ctcgctcgct cactgaggcc gcccgggcaa agcccgggcg gcctcagtga
     7501 gcgagcgagc gcgcagagag ggagtggcca actccatcac taggggttcc ttgtagttaa
     7561 tgattaaccc gccatgctac ttatctacgt agccatgctc tagagtggag tcgtgacgtg
     7621 aattacgtca tagggttagg gaggtcctgt attagaggtc
//
