[The description below was written by a language model from this plasmid's Addgene catalogue record and the feature table of its GenBank file.]
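Description:
AV4-EF1-NMNAT2 is a 7.66 kb AAV transfer plasmid built on the AV4-EF1-GFP backbone for expressing human NMNAT2 (nicotinamide mononucleotide adenylyltransferase 2) in mammalian cells. It is maintained in E. coli as a high-copy plasmid through a ColE1/pUC-type origin and selected with ampicillin via the bla gene. The recommended recombination-deficient host strain is a typical choice for keeping AAV inverted terminal repeats stable. The bacterial portion also carries an f1 origin, lac promoter/operator remnants, and flanking T7 and SP6 promoters, all inherited from the cloning vector.

The expression cassette is driven by the strong constitutive human EF-1-alpha promoter, including its first intron. An HA epitope tag is annotated immediately downstream. It is followed by an unannotated stretch of roughly 0.9 kb that sits where the NMNAT2 coding sequence would be expected, suggesting an N-terminally HA-tagged protein, although the feature table does not label the gene itself. The insert was cloned between BamHI and NotI sites. An EMCV IRES then permits cap-independent translation of EGFP from the same transcript, so green fluorescence marks cells expressing NMNAT2. The bicistronic message ends at a rabbit beta-globin polyadenylation signal.

Only one AAV2 ITR is annotated, downstream of the cassette. A second ITR upstream of the promoter would be needed for packaging, but it is not marked in the record. The stated purpose is simply NMNAT2 expression. The associated publication concerns neuroprotection by NMNAT2 overexpression in a mouse tauopathy model, which fits AAV-mediated delivery to neurons.
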