Addgene plasmid #124970: AV4-EF1-NMNAT2
Purpose: Express NMNAT2
Depositing lab: Kazuhiro Oka. Depositing organization: Baylor College of Medicine. Publication: CREB-activity and nmnat2 transcription are down-regulated prior to neurodegeneration, while NMNAT2 over-expression is neuroprotective, in a mouse model of human tauopathy. Ljungberg MC, Ali YO, Zhu J, Wu CS, Oka K, Zhai RG, Lu HC. Hum Mol Genet. 2012 Jan 15;21(2):251-67. doi: 10.1093/hmg/ddr492. Epub 2011 Oct 25. PubMed 22027994.
Backbone
  Vector backbone: AV4-EF1-GFP
  Vector type: AAV
Growth in bacteria
  Bacterial resistance: Ampicillin, 100 μg/mL
  Growth temperature: 37°C
  Growth strain: NEB Stable
  Copy number: High Copy
Gene/Insert
  Gene/Insert name: NMNAT2, GFP
  Species: H. sapiens (human)
  Entrez Gene: NMNAT2 (a.k.a. C1orf15, PNAT2)
  Promoter: EF1-alpha
  Cloning method: Restriction Enzyme; 5′ cloning site BamHI (unknown if destroyed); 3′ cloning site NotI (unknown if destroyed)
Terms and licenses: Academic/Nonprofit Terms; Industry Terms: Not Available to Industry
How to cite: AV4-EF1-NMNAT2 was a gift from Kazuhiro Oka (Addgene plasmid # 124970 ; http://n2t.net/addgene:124970 ; RRID:Addgene_124970)
